>Addgene plasmid #231925 | pLKO.1 EF1a-EGFP | addgene full sequence | sequence record 458820 | Addgene NGS Result
AATTCGTGCCCGTCAGTGGGCAGAGCGCACATCGCCCACAGTCCCCGAGAAGTTGGGGGGAGGGGTCGGC
AATTGAACCGGTGCCTAGAGAAGGTGGCGCGGGGTAAACTGGGAAAGTGATGTCGTGTACTGGCTCCGCC
TTTTTCCCGAGGGTGGGGGAGAACCGTATATAAGTGCAGTAGTCGCCGTGAACGTTCTTTTTCGCAACGG
GTTTGCCGCCAGAACACAGGTAAGTGCCGTGTGTGGTTCCCGCGGGCCTGGCCTCTTTACGGGTTATGGC
CCTTGCGTGCCTTGAATTACTTCCACCTGGCTGCAGTACGTGATTCTTGATCCCGAGCTTCGGGTTGGAA
GTGGGTGGGAGAGTTCGAGGCCTTGCGCTTAAGGAGCCCCTTCGCCTCGTGCTTGAGTTGAGGCCTGGCC
TGGGCGCTGGGGCCGCCGCGTGCGAATCTGGTGGCACCTTCGCGCCTGTCTCGCTGCTTTCGATAAGTCT
CTAGCCATTTAAAATTTTTGATGACCTGCTGCGACGCTTTTTTTCTGGCAAGATAGTCTTGTAAATGCGG
GCCAAGATCTGCACACTGGTATTTCGGTTTTTGGGGCCGCGGGCGGCGACGGGGCCCGTGCGTCCCAGCG
CACATGTTCGGCGAGGCGGGGCCTGCGAGCGCGGCCACCGAGAATCGGACGGGGGTAGTCTCAAGCTGGC
CGGCCTGCTCTGGTGCCTGGCCTCGCGCCGCCGTGTATCGCCCCGCCCTGGGCGGCAAGGCTGGCCCGGT
CGGCACCAGTTGCGTGAGCGGAAAGATGGCCGCTTCCCGGCCCTGCTGCAGGGAGCTCAAAATGGAGGAC
GCGGCGCTCGGGAGAGCGGGCGGGTGAGTCACCCACACAAAGGAAAAGGGCCTTTCCGTCCTCAGCCGTC
GCTTCATGTGACTCCACGGAGTACCGGGCGCCGTCCAGGCACCTCGATTAGTTCTCGAGCTTTTGGAGTA
CGTCGTCTTTAGGTTGGGGGGAGGGGTTTTATGCGATGGAGTTTCCCCACACTGAGTGGGTGGAGACTGA
AGTTAGGCCAGCTTGGCACTTGATGTAATTCTCCTTGGAATTTGCCCTTTTTGAGTTTGGATCTTGGTTC
ATTCTCAAGCCTCAGACAGTGGTTCAAAGTTTTTTTCTTCCATTTCAGGTGTCGTGAGGATCCCACCGGT
CGCCACCATGGTGAGCAAGGGCGAGGAGCTGTTCACCGGGGTGGTGCCCATCCTGGTCGAGCTGGACGGC
GACGTAAACGGCCACAAGTTCAGCGTGTCCGGCGAGGGCGAGGGCGATGCCACCTACGGCAAGCTGACCC
TGAAGTTCATCTGCACCACCGGCAAGCTGCCCGTGCCCTGGCCCACCCTCGTGACCACCCTGACCTACGG
CGTGCAGTGCTTCAGCCGCTACCCCGACCACATGAAGCAGCACGACTTCTTCAAGTCCGCCATGCCCGAA
GGCTACGTCCAGGAGCGCACCATCTTCTTCAAGGACGACGGCAACTACAAGACCCGCGCCGAGGTGAAGT
TCGAGGGCGACACCCTGGTGAACCGCATCGAGCTGAAGGGCATCGACTTCAAGGAGGACGGCAACATCCT
GGGGCACAAGCTGGAGTACAACTACAACAGCCACAACGTCTATATCATGGCCGACAAGCAGAAGAACGGC
ATCAAGGTGAACTTCAAGATCCGCCACAACATCGAGGACGGCAGCGTGCAGCTCGCCGACCACTACCAGC
AGAACACCCCCATCGGCGACGGCCCCGTGCTGCTGCCCGACAACCACTACCTGAGCACCCAGTCCGCCCT
GAGCAAAGACCCCAACGAGAAGCGCGATCACATGGTCCTGCTGGAGTTCGTGACCGCCGCCGGGATCACT
CTCGGCATGGACGAGCTGTACAAGGGATAAGTAGCGCTTTAAGACCAATGACTTACAAGGCAGCTGTAGA
TCTTAGCCACTTTTTAAAAGAAAAGGGGGGACTGGAAGGGCTAATTCACTCCCAACGAAGACAAGATCTG
CTTTTTGCTTGTACTGGGTCTCTCTGGTTAGACCAGATCTGAGCCTGGGAGCTCTCTGGCTAACTAGGGA
ACCCACTGCTTAAGCCTCAATAAAGCTTGCCTTGAGTGCTTCAAGTAGTGTGTGCCCGTCTGTTGTGTGA
CTCTGGTAACTAGAGATCCCTCAGACCCTTTTAGTCAGTGTGGAAAATCTCTAGCAGTAGTAGTTCATGT
CATCTTATTATTCAGTATTTATAACTTGCAAAGAAATGAATATCAGAGAGTGAGAGGAACTTGTTTATTG
CAGCTTATAATGGTTACAAATAAAGCAATAGCATCACAAATTTCACAAATAAAGCATTTTTTTCACTGCA
TTCTAGTTGTGGTTTGTCCAAACTCATCAATGTATCTTATCATGTCTGGCTCTAGCTATCCCGCCCCTAA
CTCCGCCCATCCCGCCCCTAACTCCGCCCAGTTCCGCCCATTCTCCGCCCCATGGCTGACTAATTTTTTT
TATTTATGCAGAGGCCGAGGCCGCCTCGGCCTCTGAGCTATTCCAGAAGTAGTGAGGAGGCTTTTTTGGA
GGCCTAGGGACGTACCCAATTCGCCCTATAGTGAGTCGTATTACGCGCGCTCACTGGCCGTCGTTTTACA
ACGTCGTGACTGGGAAAACCCTGGCGTTACCCAACTTAATCGCCTTGCAGCACATCCCCCTTTCGCCAGC
TGGCGTAATAGCGAAGAGGCCCGCACCGATCGCCCTTCCCAACAGTTGCGCAGCCTGAATGGCGAATGGG
[124 nt withheld, positions 2801-2924]
C
[91 nt withheld, positions 2926-3016]
A
[49 nt withheld, positions 3018-3066]
CCTTTGACGTTGGAGTCCACGTTCTTT
[37 nt withheld, positions 3094-3130]
ACCCTATCTCGGTCTATTCTTTTGATTTATAAGGGATTTTGCCGATTTCGGCCTATTGGTTAAAAAATGA
GCTGATTTAACAAAAATTTAACGCGAATTTTAACAAAATATTAACGCTTACAATTTAGGTGGCACTTTTC
GGGGAAATGTGCGCGGAACCCCTATTTGTTTATTTTTCTAAATACATTCAAATATGTATCCGCTCATGAG
ACAATAACCCTGATAAATGCTTCAATAATATTGAAAAAGGAAGAGTATGAGTATTCAACATTTCCGTGTC
GCCCTTATTCCCTTTTTTGCGGCATTTTGCCTTCCTGTTTTTGCTCACCCAGAAACGCTGGTGAAAGTAA
AAGATGCTGAAGATCAGTTGGGTGCACGAGTGGGTTACATCGAACTGGATCTCAACAGCGGTAAGATCCT
TGAGAGTTTTCGCCCCGAAGAACGTTTTCCAATGATGAGCACTTTTAAAGTTCTGCTATGTGGCGCGGTA
TTATCCCGTATTGACGCCGGGCAAGAGCAACTCGGTCGCCGCATACACTATTCTCAGAATGACTTGGTTG
AGTACTCACCAGTCACAGAAAAGCATCTTACGGATGGCATGACAGTAAGAGAATTATGCAGTGCTGCCAT
AACCATGAGTGATAACACTGCGGCCAACTTACTTCTGACAACGATCGGAGGACCGAAGGAGCTAACCGCT
TTTTTGCACAACATGGGGGATCATGTAACTCGCCTTGATCGTTGGGAACCGGAGCTGAATGAAGCCATAC
CAAACGACGAGCGTGACACCACGATGCCTGTAGCAATGGCAACAACGTTGCGCAAACTATTAACTGGCGA
ACTACTTACTCTAGCTTCCCGGCAACAATTAATAGACTGGATGGAGGCGGATAAAGTTGCAGGACCACTT
CTGCGCTCGGCCCTTCCGGCTGGCTGGTTTATTGCTGATAAATCTGGAGCCGGTGAGCGTGGGTCTCGCG
GTATCATTGCAGCACTGGGGCCAGATGGTAAGCCCTCCCGTATCGTAGTTATCTACACGACGGGGAGTCA
GGCAACTATGGATGAACGAAATAGACAGATCGCTGAGATAGGTGCCTCACTGATTAAGCATTGGTAACTG
TCAGACCAAGTTTACTCATATATACTTTAGATTGATTTAAAACTTCATTTTTAATTTAAAAGGATCTAGG
TGAAGATCCTTTTTGATAATCTCATGACCAAAATCCCTTAACGTGAGTTTTCGTTCCACTGAGCGTCAGA
CCCCGTAGAAAAGATCAAAGGATCTTCTTGAGATCCTTTTTTTCTGCGCGTAATCTGCTGCTTGCAAACA
AAAAAACCACCGCTACCAGCGGTGGTTTGTTTGCCGGATCAAGAGCTACCAACTCTTTTTCCGAAGGTAA
CTGGCTTCAGCAGAGCGCAGATACCAAATACTGTTCTTCTAGTGTAGCCGTAGTTAGGCCACCACTTCAA
GAACTCTGTAGCACCGCCTACATACCTCGCTCTGCTAATCCTGTTACCAGTGGCTGCTGCCAGTGGCGAT
AAGTCGTGTCTTACCGGGTTGGACTCAAGACGATAGTTACCGGATAAGGCGCAGCGGTCGGGCTGAACGG
GGGGTTCGTGCACACAGCCCAGCTTGGAGCGAACGACCTACACCGAACTGAGATACCTACAGCGTGAGCT
ATGAGAAAGCGCCACGCTTCCCGAAGGGAGAAAGGCGGACAGGTATCCGGTAAGCGGCAGGGTCGGAACA
GGAGAGCGCACGAGGGAGCTTCCAGGGGGAAACGCCTGGTATCTTTATAGTCCTGTCGGGTTTCGCCACC
TCTGACTTGAGCGTCGATTTTTGTGATGCTCGTCAGGGGGGCGGAGCCTATGGAAAAACGCCAGCAACGC
GGCCTTTTTACGGTTCCTGGCCTTTTGCTGGCCTTTTGCTCACATGTTCTTTCCTGCGTTATCCCCTGAT
TCTGTGGATAACCGTATTACCGCCTTTGAGTGAGCTGATACCGCTCGCCGCAGCCGAACGACCGAGCGCA
GCGAGTCAGTGAGCGAGGAAGCGGAAGAGCGCCCAATACGCAAACCGCCTCTCCCCGCGCGTTGGCCGAT
TCATTAATGCAGCTGGCACGACAGGTTTCCCGACTGGAAAGCGGGCAGTGAGCGCAACGCAATTAATGTG
AGTTAGCTCACTCATTGGCACCCCAGGCTTTACACTTTATGCTTCCGGCTCGTATGTTGTGTGGAATTGT
GAGCGGATAACAATTTCACACAGGAAACAGCTATGACCATGATTACGCCAAGCGCGCAATTAACCCTCAC
TAAAGGGAACAAAAGCTGGAGCTGCAAGCTTAATGTAGTCTTATGCAATACTCTTGTAGTCTTGCAACAT
GGTAACGATGAGTTAGCAACATGCCTTACAAGGAGAGAAAAAGCACCGTGCATGCCGATTGGTGGAAGTA
AGGTGGTACGATCGTGCCTTATTAGGAAGGCAACAGACGGGTCTGACATGGATTGGACGAACCACTGAAT
TGCCGCATTGCAGAGATATTGTATTTAAGTGCCTAGCTCGATACATAAACGGGTCTCTCTGGTTAGACCA
GATCTGAGCCTGGGAGCTCTCTGGCTAACTAGGGAACCCACTGCTTAAGCCTCAATAAAGCTTGCCTTGA
GTGCTTCAAGTAGTGTGTGCCCGTCTGTTGTGTGACTCTGGTAACTAGAGATCCCTCAGACCCTTTTAGT
CAGTGTGGAAAATCTCTAGCAGTGGCGCCCGAACAGGGACTTGAAAGCGAAAGGGAAACCAGAGGAGCTC
TCTCGACGCAGGACTCGGCTTGCTGAAGCGCGCACGGCAAGAGGCGAGGGGCGGCGACTGGTGAGTACGC
CAAAAATTTTGACTAGCGGAGGCTAGAAGGAGAGAGATGGGTGCGAGAGCGTCAGTATTAAGCGGGGGAG
AATTAGATCGCGATGGGAAAAAATTCGGTTAAGGCCAGGGGGAAAGAAAAAATATAAATTAAAACATATA
GTATGGGCAAGCAGGGAGCTAGAACGATTCGCAGTTAATCCTGGCCTGTTAGAAACATCAGAAGGCTGTA
GACAAATACTGGGACAGCTACAACCATCCCTTCAGACAGGATCAGAAGAACTTAGATCATTATATAATAC
AGTAGCAACCCTCTATTGTGTGCATCAAAGGATAGAGATAAAAGACACCAAGGAAGCTTTAGACAAGATA
GAGGAAGAGCAAAACAAAAGTAAGACCACCGCACAGCAAGCGGCCGCTGATCTTCAGACCTGGAGGAGGA
GATATGAGGGACAATTGGAGAAGTGAATTATATAAATATAAAGTAGTAAAAATTGAACCATTAGGAGTAG
CACCCACCAAGGCAAAGAGAAGAGTGGTGCAGAGAGAAAAAAGAGCAGTGGGAATAGGAGCTTTGTTCCT
TGGGTTCTTGGGAGCAGCAGGAAGCACTATGGGCGCAGCGTCAATGACGCTGACGGTACAGGCCAGACAA
TTATTGTCTGGTATAGTGCAGCAGCAGAACAATTTGCTGAGGGCTATTGAGGCGCAACAGCATCTGTTGC
AACTCACAGTCTGGGGCATCAAGCAGCTCCAGGCAAGAATCCTGGCTGTGGAAAGATACCTAAAGGATCA
ACAGCTCCTGGGGATTTGGGGTTGCTCTGGAAAACTCATTTGCACCACTGCTGTGCCTTGGAATGCTAGT
TGGAGTAATAAATCTCTGGAACAGATTTGGAATCACACGACCTGGATGGAGTGGGACAGAGAAATTAACA
ATTACACAAGCTTAATACACTCCTTAATTGAAGAATCGCAAAACCAGCAAGAAAAGAATGAACAAGAATT
ATTGGAATTAGATAAATGGGCAAGTTTGTGGAATTGGTTTAACATAACAAATTGGCTGTGGTATATAAAA
TTATTCATAATGATAGTAGGAGGCTTGGTAGGTTTAAGAATAGTTTTTGCTGTACTTTCTATAGTGAATA
GAGTTAGGCAGGGATATTCACCATTATCGTTTCAGACCCACCTCCCAACCCCGAGGGGACCCGACAGGCC
CGAAGGAATAGAAGAAGAAGGTGGAGAGAGAGACAGAGACAGATCCATTCGATTAGTGAACGGATCTCGA
CGGTATCGATCACGAGACTAGCCTCGAGCGGCCGCCCCCTTCACCGAGGGCCTATTTCCCATGATTCCTT
CATATTTGCATATACGATACAAGGCTGTTAGAGAGATAATTGGAATTAATTTGACTGTAAACACAAAGAT
ATTAGTACAAAATACGTGACGTAGAAAGTAATAATTTCTTGGGTAGTTTGCAGTTTTAAAATTATGTTTT
AAAATGGACTATCATATGCTTACCGTAACTTGAAAGTATTTCGATTTCTTGGCTTTATATATCTTGTGGA
AAGGACGAAACACCGGTGTGTTGTAAATGAGCACACAAAATACACATGCTAAAATATTATATTCTATGAC
CTTTATAAAATCAACCAAAATCTTCTTTTTAATAACTTTAGTATCAATAATTAGAATTTTTATGTTCCTT
TTTGCAAACTTTTAATAAAAATGAGCAAAATAAAAAAACGCTAGTTTTAGTAACTCGCGTTGTTTTCTTC
ACCTTTAATAATAGCTACTCCACCACTTGTTCCTAAGCGGTCAGCTCCTGCTTCAATCATTTTTTGAGCA
TCTTCAAATGTTCTAACTCCACCAGCTGCTTTAACTAAAGCATTGTCTTTAACAACTGACTTCATTAGTT
TAACATCTTCAAATGTTGCACCTGATTTTGAAAATCCTGTTGATGTTTTAACAAATTCTAATCCAGCTTC
AACAGCTATTTCACAAGCTTTCATGATTTCTTCTTTTGTTAATAAACAATTTTCCATAATACATTTAACA
ACATGTGATCCAGCTGCTTTTTTTACAGCTTTCATGTCTTCTAAAACTAATTCATAATTTTTGTCTTTTA
ATGCACCAATATTTAATACCATATCAATTTCTGTTGCACCATCTTTAATTGCTTCAGAAACTTCGAATGC
TTTTGTAGCTGTTGTGCATGCACCTAGAGGAAAACCTACAACATTTGTTATTCCTACATTTGTGCCTTTT
AATAATTCTTTACAATAGCTTGTTCAATATGAATTAACACAAACTGTTGCAAAATCAAATTCAATTGCTT
CATCACATAATTGTTTAATTTCAGCTTTCGTAGCATCTTGTTTTAATAATGTGTGATCTATATATTTGTT
TAGTTTCATTTTTTCTCCTATATATTCATTTTTAATTTTAATTCTTTAATAATTTCGTCTACTTTAACTT
TAGCGTTTTGAACAGATTCACCAACACCTATAAAATAAATTTTTAGTTTAGGTTCAGTTCCACTTGGGCG
AACAGCAAATCATGACTTATCTTCTAAATAAAATTTTAGTAAGTCTTGTCCTGGCATATTATACATTCCA
TCGATGTAGTCTTCAACATTAACAACTTTAAGTCCAGCAATTTGAGTTAAGGGTGTTGCTCTCAATGATT
TCATTAATGGTTCAATTTTTAATTTCTTTTCTTCTGGTTTAAAATTCAAGTTTAAAGTGAAAGTGTAATA
TGCACCCATTTCTTTAAATAAATCTTCTAAATAGTCTACTAATGTTTTATTTTGTTTTTTATAAAATCAA
GCAGCCTCTGCTATTAATATAGAAGCTTGTATTCCATCTTTATCTCTAGCTGAGTCATCAATTACATATC
CATAACTTTCTTCATAAGCAAAAACAAAATTTAATCCGTTATCTTCTTCTTTAGCAATTTCTCTACCCAT
TCATTTAAATCCAGTTAAAGTTTTTACAATATTAACTCCATATTTTTCATGAGCGATTCTATCACCCAAA
TCACTTGTTACAAAACTTGAATATAGAGCCGGATTTTTTGGAATGCTATTTAAGCGTTTTAGATTTGATA
ATTTTCAATCAATTAAAATTGGTCCTGTTTGATTTCCATCTAATCTTACAAAATGACCATCATGTTTTAT
TGCCATTCCAAATCTGTCAGCATCTGGGTCATTCATAATAATAATATCTGCATCATGTTTAATACCATAT
TCAAGCGGTATTTTTCATGCAGGATCAAATTCTGGATTTGGATTTACAACATTTTTAAATGTTTCATCTT
CAAATGCATGCTCTTCAACCTCAATAACGTTATATCCTGATTCACGTAATATTTTTGGGGTAAATTTAGT
TCCTGTTCCATTAACTGCGCTAAAAATAATTTTTAAATCTTTTTTAGCTTCTTGCTCTTTTTTGTAG
Features (pLannotate 1.2.2; 26 found; start..end, strand, type, name):
     18..229     +  promoter       EF-1α core promoter: core promoter for human elongation factor EF-1α
    230..1168    +  intron         EF-1α intron A: intron upstream of the start codon of human EF-1α
   1198..1914    +  CDS            EGFP: EGFP is a basic (constitutively fluorescent) green fluorescent protein published in 1996, derived from Aequorea victoria. It is reported to be a rapidly-maturing weak dimer with moderate acid sensitivity.
   1929..1991    +  CDS            nef (fragment): NEF_HV1Z2 - Experimental evidence at protein level: Swiss-Prot protein existence level 1. Extracellular Nef protein targets CD4(+) T-lymphocytes for apoptosis by interacting with CXCR4 surface receptors. From Human immunodeficiency virus type 1 group M subtype D (isolate Z2/CDC-Z34) (HIV-1).
   1993..2226    +  LTR            3' LTR (ΔU3): self-inactivating 3' long terminal repeat (LTR) from HIV-1
   2298..2419    +  polyA_signal   SV40 poly(A) signal: SV40 polyadenylation signal
   2459..2594    +  rep_origin     SV40 ori: SV40 origin of replication
   2615..2633    -  promoter       T7 promoter: promoter for bacteriophage T7 RNA polymerase
   2641..2796    +  CDS            lacZα (fragment): LacZα fragment of β-galactosidase; lacZ fragment
   2801..3229    +  rep_origin     f1 ori (sequence partly withheld): f1 bacteriophage origin of replication; arrow indicates direction of (+) strand synthesis
   3282..3386    +  promoter       AmpR promoter: bla
   3387..4247    +  CDS            AmpR: β-lactamase; bla; confers resistance to ampicillin, carbenicillin, and related antibiotics
   4418..5006    +  rep_origin     ori: high-copy-number ColE1/pMB1/pBR322/pUC origin of replication
   5189..5281    +  CDS            lacI (fragment): lac repressor; lacI; The lac repressor binds to the lac operator to inhibit transcription in E. coli. This inhibition can be relieved by adding lactose or isopropyl-β-D-thiogalactopyranoside (IPTG).
   5294..5315    +  protein_bind   CAP binding site: CAP binding activates transcription in the presence of cAMP. E. coli catabolite activator protein
   5329..5359    +  promoter       lac promoter: promoter for the E. coli lac operon
   5367..5383    +  protein_bind   lac operator: The lac repressor binds to the lac operator to inhibit transcription in E. coli. This inhibition can be relieved by adding lactose or isopropyl-β-D-thiogalactopyranoside (IPTG). lac repressor encoded by lacI
   5428..5446    +  promoter       T3 promoter: promoter for bacteriophage T3 RNA polymerase
   5474..5700    +  promoter       RSV promoter: Rous sarcoma virus enhancer/promoter
   5701..5881    +  LTR            5' LTR (truncated): truncated 5' long terminal repeat (LTR) from HIV-1
   5928..6053    +  misc_feature   HIV-1 Ψ: packaging signal of human immunodeficiency virus type 1
   6037..6400    +  CDS            HIV-1 gag (fragment): gag protein from human immunodeficiency virus 1; gag
   6546..6779    +  misc_feature   RRE: The Rev response element (RRE) of HIV-1 allows for Rev-dependent mRNA export from the nucleus to the cytoplasm.
   7156..7256    +  CDS            Rev (fragment): human immunodeficiency virus 1 (HIV-1) Rev protein; rev; enhances nuclear export of unspliced and incompletely spliced viral mRNAs
   7306..7546    +  promoter       U6 promoter: RNA polymerase III promoter for human U6 snRNA
   7730..8389    -  CDS            deoC1: DEOC1_STAAN - Also known as dra. Experimental evidence at protein level: Swiss-Prot protein existence level 1. Catalyzes a reversible aldol reaction between acetaldehyde and D-glyceraldehyde 3-phosphate to generate 2-deoxy-D-ribose 5- phosphate. From Staphylococcus aureus (strain N315).
