[The description below was written by a language model from this plasmid's Addgene catalogue record and pLannotate feature annotations shown in this document.]
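Description:
pLKO.1 EF1a-EGFP is a third-generation lentiviral transfer plasmid built on the pLKO.1 backbone and carrying an EGFP reporter. It is propagated in E. coli through a high-copy ColE1/pUC-type origin with ampicillin selection (AmpR, β-lactamase). The backbone also holds an f1 origin, an SV40 origin and poly(A) signal, and remnants of a lac/T7/T3 cloning region.

The viral portion follows the usual self-inactivating design. An RSV promoter fused to a truncated HIV-1 5' LTR drives Tat-independent transcription of the genomic RNA in packaging cells. It is followed by the Ψ packaging signal with a partial gag sequence, and then the Rev response element for Rev-dependent nuclear export. A ΔU3 3' LTR closes the unit and inactivates LTR promoter activity after integration.

Within this unit, the human EF-1α core promoter together with its intron A drives constitutive expression of EGFP, the Aequorea victoria-derived green fluorescent protein. The U6 Pol III promoter characteristic of pLKO.1 is retained upstream. It is followed by a reverse-oriented region that the annotation software matched to a bacterial deoC gene; this probably corresponds to stuffer sequence from the parental control vector, though the record does not say so.

The catalogue lists puromycin as a selectable marker, but no puromycin resistance gene or PGK promoter appears in the feature table. Puromycin selection should therefore not be assumed. No cPPT or WPRE is annotated either.

The plasmid serves as a fluorescent reporter vector: co-transfected with packaging and envelope plasmids, it yields particles whose transduction can be scored by green fluorescence. The associated publication concerns the tropism and infectivity of SARS-CoV-2 virus-like particles for mRNA delivery, but the record does not state the plasmid's specific role in that work.
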