Addgene plasmid #231925: pLKO.1 EF1a-EGFP
Purpose: 3rd generation lentiviral transfer plasmid with EGFP reporter gene
Depositing lab: Sriram Neelamegham. Depositing organization: University at Buffalo (SUNY Buffalo). Publication: Tuning the tropism and infectivity of SARS-CoV-2 virus-like particles for mRNA delivery. Yang Q, Davidson BA, Pajic P, Chen X, Gokcumen O, Gao M, Neelamegham S. Nucleic Acids Res. 2025 Feb 27;53(5):gkaf133. doi: 10.1093/nar/gkaf133. PubMed 40037714.
Backbone
  Vector backbone: pLKO.1
  Vector type: Lentiviral
  Selectable markers: Puromycin
Growth in bacteria
  Bacterial resistance: Ampicillin, 100 μg/mL
  Growth temperature: 37°C
  Growth strain: NEB Stable
  Copy number: High Copy
Gene/Insert
  Gene/Insert name: EGFP
  Species: Aequorea victoria
  Promoter: EF-1a
  Cloning method: Other
Resource information
  A portion of this plasmid was derived from a plasmid made by: David Root, Plasmid pLKO.1 - TRC control (Addgene # 10879); Jennifer Doudna, Plasmid GFP-PS9 (Addgene # 177944)
Terms and licenses: Academic/Nonprofit Terms; Industry Terms: Not Available to Industry
How to cite: pLKO.1 EF1a-EGFP was a gift from Sriram Neelamegham (Addgene plasmid # 231925 ; http://n2t.net/addgene:231925 ; RRID:Addgene_231925)
